Addgene plasmid #76500: GRK7 gRNA (BRDN0001147785)
Purpose: 3rd generation lentiviral gRNA plasmid targeting human GRK7
Depositing lab: John Doench & David Root. Depositing organization: Broad Institute. Publication: Optimized sgRNA design to maximize activity and minimize off-target effects of CRISPR-Cas9. Doench JG, Fusi N, Sullender M, Hegde M, Vaimberg EW, Donovan KF, Smith I, Tothova Z, Wilen C, Orchard R, Virgin HW, Listgarten J, Root DE. Nat Biotechnol. 2016 Jan 18. doi: 10.1038/nbt.3437. PubMed 26780180.
Backbone
  Vector backbone: lentiGuide-Puro
  Backbone manufacturer: Zhang Lab (Addgene plasmid # 52963)
  Vector type: Mammalian Expression, Lentiviral, CRISPR
  Selectable markers: Puromycin
Growth in bacteria
  Bacterial resistance: Ampicillin, 100 μg/mL
  Growth temperature: 37°C
  Growth strain: DH5alpha
  Copy number: High Copy
Gene/Insert
  Gene/Insert name: GRK7 (alt names: GRK7; NM_139209.2)
  gRNA/shRNA sequence: GGGCCGAGTAAAAGATCACC
  Species: H. sapiens (human)
  Entrez Gene: GRK7 (a.k.a. GPRK7)
  Promoter: hU6
  Cloning method: Unknown
  Sequencing primers: 5′ U6-F; 3′ pS2-R
Terms and licenses: Academic/Nonprofit Terms; Industry Terms: Not Available to Industry
Depositor comments: The gRNA was designed to target the following Genbank reference sequence(s): NM_139209.2. Note that this plasmid does NOT contain Cas9. It should be used in conjunction with lentiCas9-Blast (Addgene #52962) or otherwise with cell lines already expressing Cas9. Browse the full kinome gRNA library at http://www.addgene.org/pooled-library/broadgpp-human-kinome/ or visit http://www.broadinstitute.org/rnai/public/ for detailed protocols and information.
How to cite: GRK7 gRNA (BRDN0001147785) was a gift from John Doench & David Root (Addgene plasmid # 76500 ; http://n2t.net/addgene:76500 ; RRID:Addgene_76500)
