[The description below was written by a language model from this plasmid's Addgene catalogue record and pLannotate feature annotations shown in this document.]
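Description:
GRK7 gRNA (BRDN0001147785) is a third-generation lentiviral guide RNA plasmid built on the lentiGuide-Puro backbone and designed to direct CRISPR-Cas9 cutting to the human GRK7 gene, which encodes G protein-coupled receptor kinase 7. It is propagated in E. coli as a high-copy plasmid through a ColE1/pUC-type origin with ampicillin selection (AmpR), and the backbone also carries an f1 origin, an SV40 origin and poly(A) signal, and remnants of a lac/T7/T3 cloning region.

The lentiviral transfer cassette begins with an RSV promoter fused to a truncated HIV-1 5' LTR, which makes genomic RNA production Tat-independent. This is followed by the Ψ packaging signal with a partial gag fragment, the Rev response element for Rev-dependent nuclear export, and a cPPT/CTS element that aids nuclear import. The cassette ends in a self-inactivating ΔU3 3' LTR.

Two expression units sit between the LTRs. A human U6 RNA polymerase III promoter drives the GRK7-specific spacer joined to the Streptococcus pyogenes gRNA scaffold. Downstream, an EF-1α core promoter with its intron A expresses puromycin N-acetyltransferase so that transduced mammalian cells can be selected, and a WPRE enhances transcript expression.

The plasmid does not encode Cas9. It is meant to be paired with a separate Cas9 lentivector or used in cells that already express Cas9. The guide was designed against a GRK7 reference transcript and belongs to a human kinome gRNA collection, so it suits GRK7 knockout experiments as an individual clone. The cloning method is not recorded.
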