Features (pLannotate 1.2.2; 29 found; start..end, strand, type, name):
     14..80      +  CDS            small t antigen (fragment): SV40 (simian virus 40) small t antigen
    106..317     +  promoter       EF-1α core promoter: core promoter for human elongation factor EF-1α
    318..1256    +  intron         EF-1α intron A: intron upstream of the start codon of human EF-1α
   1278..1877    +  CDS            PuroR (fragment): puromycin N-acetyltransferase; pac from Streptomyces; confers resistance to puromycin
   1893..2481    +  misc_feature   WPRE: woodchuck hepatitis virus posttranscriptional regulatory element
   2532..2551    +  misc_feature   cPPT/CTS (fragment): central polypurine tract and central termination sequence of HIV-1
   2553..2786    +  LTR            3' LTR (ΔU3): self-inactivating 3' long terminal repeat (LTR) from HIV-1
   2864..2985    +  polyA_signal   SV40 poly(A) signal: SV40 polyadenylation signal
   3025..3160    +  rep_origin     SV40 ori: SV40 origin of replication
   3181..3199    -  promoter       T7 promoter: promoter for bacteriophage T7 RNA polymerase
   3207..3362    +  CDS            lacZα (fragment): LacZα fragment of β-galactosidase; lacZ fragment
   3367..3795    +  rep_origin     f1 ori (sequence partly withheld): f1 bacteriophage origin of replication; arrow indicates direction of (+) strand synthesis
   3848..3952    +  promoter       AmpR promoter: bla
   3953..4813    +  CDS            AmpR: β-lactamase; bla; confers resistance to ampicillin, carbenicillin, and related antibiotics
   4984..5572    +  rep_origin     ori: high-copy-number ColE1/pMB1/pBR322/pUC origin of replication
   5755..5847    +  CDS            lacI (fragment): lac repressor; lacI; The lac repressor binds to the lac operator to inhibit transcription in E. coli. This inhibition can be relieved by adding lactose or isopropyl-β-D-thiogalactopyranoside (IPTG).
   5860..5881    +  protein_bind   CAP binding site: CAP binding activates transcription in the presence of cAMP. E. coli catabolite activator protein
   5896..5926    +  promoter       lac promoter: promoter for the E. coli lac operon
   5934..5950    +  protein_bind   lac operator: The lac repressor binds to the lac operator to inhibit transcription in E. coli. This inhibition can be relieved by adding lactose or isopropyl-β-D-thiogalactopyranoside (IPTG). lac repressor encoded by lacI
   5995..6013    +  promoter       T3 promoter: promoter for bacteriophage T3 RNA polymerase
   6041..6267    +  promoter       RSV promoter: Rous sarcoma virus enhancer/promoter
   6268..6448    +  LTR            5' LTR (truncated): truncated 5' long terminal repeat (LTR) from HIV-1
   6495..6620    +  misc_feature   HIV-1 Ψ: packaging signal of human immunodeficiency virus type 1
   6604..6967    +  CDS            HIV-1 gag (fragment): gag protein from human immunodeficiency virus 1; gag
   7113..7346    +  misc_feature   RRE: The Rev response element (RRE) of HIV-1 allows for Rev-dependent mRNA export from the nucleus to the cytoplasm.
   7723..7749    +  CDS            Rev (fragment): human immunodeficiency virus 1 (HIV-1) Rev protein; rev; enhances nuclear export of unspliced and incompletely spliced viral mRNAs
   7753..7993    +  promoter       U6 promoter: RNA polymerase III promoter for human U6 snRNA
   8023..8098    +  misc_RNA       gRNA scaffold: guide RNA scaffold for the Streptococcus pyogenes CRISPR/Cas9 system
   8154..8271    +  misc_feature   cPPT/CTS: central polypurine tract and central termination sequence of HIV-1
>Addgene plasmid #76500 | GRK7 gRNA (BRDN0001147785) | addgene full sequence | sequence record 185958 | Addgene Assembled Sequence
CCCGGGTGCAAAGATGGATAAAGTTTTAAACAGAGAGGAATCTTTGCAGCTAATGGACCTTCTAGGTCTT
GAAAGGAGTGGGAATTGGCTCCGGTGCCCGTCAGTGGGCAGAGCGCACATCGCCCACAGTCCCCGAGAAG
TTGGGGGGAGGGGTCGGCAATTGATCCGGTGCCTAGAGAAGGTGGCGCGGGGTAAACTGGGAAAGTGATG
TCGTGTACTGGCTCCGCCTTTTTCCCGAGGGTGGGGGAGAACCGTATATAAGTGCAGTAGTCGCCGTGAA
CGTTCTTTTTCGCAACGGGTTTGCCGCCAGAACACAGGTAAGTGCCGTGTGTGGTTCCCGCGGGCCTGGC
CTCTTTACGGGTTATGGCCCTTGCGTGCCTTGAATTACTTCCACCTGGCTGCAGTACGTGATTCTTGATC
CCGAGCTTCGGGTTGGAAGTGGGTGGGAGAGTTCGAGGCCTTGCGCTTAAGGAGCCCCTTCGCCTCGTGC
TTGAGTTGAGGCCTGGCCTGGGCGCTGGGGCCGCCGCGTGCGAATCTGGTGGCACCTTCGCGCCTGTCTC
GCTGCTTTCGATAAGTCTCTAGCCATTTAAAATTTTTGATGACCTGCTGCGACGCTTTTTTTCTGGCAAG
ATAGTCTTGTAAATGCGGGCCAAGATCTGCACACTGGTATTTCGGTTTTTGGGGCCGCGGGCGGCGACGG
GGCCCGTGCGTCCCAGCGCACATGTTCGGCGAGGCGGGGCCTGCGAGCGCGGCCACCGAGAATCGGACGG
GGGTAGTCTCAAGCTGGCCGGCCTGCTCTGGTGCCTGGCCTCGCGCCGCCGTGTATCGCCCCGCCCTGGG
CGGCAAGGCTGGCCCGGTCGGCACCAGTTGCGTGAGCGGAAAGATGGCCGCTTCCCGGCCCTGCTGCAGG
GAGCTCAAAATGGAGGACGCGGCGCTCGGGAGAGCGGGCGGGTGAGTCACCCACACAAAGGAAAAGGGCC
TTTCCGTCCTCAGCCGTCGCTTCATGTGACTCCACGGAGTACCGGGCGCCGTCCAGGCACCTCGATTAGT
TCTCGAGCTTTTGGAGTACGTCGTCTTTAGGTTGGGGGGAGGGGTTTTATGCGATGGAGTTTCCCCACAC
TGAGTGGGTGGAGACTGAAGTTAGGCCAGCTTGGCACTTGATGTAATTCTCCTTGGAATTTGCCCTTTTT
GAGTTTGGATCTTGGTTCATTCTCAAGCCTCAGACAGTGGTTCAAAGTTTTTTTCTTCCATTTCAGGTGT
CGTGACGTACGGCCACCATGACCGAGTACAAGCCCACGGTGCGCCTCGCCACCCGCGACGACGTCCCCAG
GGCCGTACGCACCCTCGCCGCCGCGTTCGCCGACTACCCCGCCACGCGCCACACCGTCGATCCGGACCGC
CACATCGAGCGGGTCACCGAGCTGCAAGAACTCTTCCTCACGCGCGTCGGGCTCGACATCGGCAAGGTGT
GGGTCGCGGACGACGGCGCCGCCGTGGCGGTCTGGACCACGCCGGAGAGCGTCGAAGCGGGGGCGGTGTT
CGCCGAGATCGGCCCGCGCATGGCCGAGTTGAGCGGTTCCCGGCTGGCCGCGCAGCAACAGATGGAAGGC
CTCCTGGCGCCGCACCGGCCCAAGGAGCCCGCGTGGTTCCTGGCCACCGTCGGAGTCTCGCCCGACCACC
AGGGCAAGGGTCTGGGCAGCGCCGTCGTGCTCCCCGGAGTGGAGGCGGCCGAGCGCGCCGGGGTGCCCGC
CTTCCTGGAGACCTCCGCGCCCCGCAACCTCCCCTTCTACGAGCGGCTCGGCTTCACCGTCACCGCCGAC
GTCGAGGTGCCCGAAGGACCGCGCACCTGGTGCATGACCCGCAAGCCCGGTGCCTGAACGCGTTAAGTCG
ACAATCAACCTCTGGATTACAAAATTTGTGAAAGATTGACTGGTATTCTTAACTATGTTGCTCCTTTTAC
GCTATGTGGATACGCTGCTTTAATGCCTTTGTATCATGCTATTGCTTCCCGTATGGCTTTCATTTTCTCC
TCCTTGTATAAATCCTGGTTGCTGTCTCTTTATGAGGAGTTGTGGCCCGTTGTCAGGCAACGTGGCGTGG
TGTGCACTGTGTTTGCTGACGCAACCCCCACTGGTTGGGGCATTGCCACCACCTGTCAGCTCCTTTCCGG
GACTTTCGCTTTCCCCCTCCCTATTGCCACGGCGGAACTCATCGCCGCCTGCCTTGCCCGCTGCTGGACA
GGGGCTCGGCTGTTGGGCACTGACAATTCCGTGGTGTTGTCGGGGAAATCATCGTCCTTTCCTTGGCTGC
TCGCCTGTGTTGCCACCTGGATTCTGCGCGGGACGTCCTTCTGCTACGTCCCTTCGGCCCTCAATCCAGC
GGACCTTCCTTCCCGCGGCCTGCTGCCGGCTCTGCGGCCTCTTCCGCGTCTTCGCCTTCGCCCTCAGACG
AGTCGGATCTCCCTTTGGGCCGCCTCCCCGCGTCGACTTTAAGACCAATGACTTACAAGGCAGCTGTAGA
TCTTAGCCACTTTTTAAAAGAAAAGGGGGGACTGGAAGGGCTAATTCACTCCCAACGAAGACAAGATCTG
CTTTTTGCTTGTACTGGGTCTCTCTGGTTAGACCAGATCTGAGCCTGGGAGCTCTCTGGCTAACTAGGGA
ACCCACTGCTTAAGCCTCAATAAAGCTTGCCTTGAGTGCTTCAAGTAGTGTGTGCCCGTCTGTTGTGTGA
CTCTGGTAACTAGAGATCCCTCAGACCCTTTTAGTCAGTGTGGAAAATCTCTAGCAGTACGTATAGTAGT
TCATGTCATCTTATTATTCAGTATTTATAACTTGCAAAGAAATGAATATCAGAGAGTGAGAGGAACTTGT
TTATTGCAGCTTATAATGGTTACAAATAAAGCAATAGCATCACAAATTTCACAAATAAAGCATTTTTTTC
ACTGCATTCTAGTTGTGGTTTGTCCAAACTCATCAATGTATCTTATCATGTCTGGCTCTAGCTATCCCGC
CCCTAACTCCGCCCATCCCGCCCCTAACTCCGCCCAGTTCCGCCCATTCTCCGCCCCATGGCTGACTAAT
TTTTTTTATTTATGCAGAGGCCGAGGCCGCCTCGGCCTCTGAGCTATTCCAGAAGTAGTGAGGAGGCTTT
TTTGGAGGCCTAGGGACGTACCCAATTCGCCCTATAGTGAGTCGTATTACGCGCGCTCACTGGCCGTCGT
TTTACAACGTCGTGACTGGGAAAACCCTGGCGTTACCCAACTTAATCGCCTTGCAGCACATCCCCCTTTC
GCCAGCTGGCGTAATAGCGAAGAGGCCCGCACCGATCGCCCTTCCCAACAGTTGCGCAGCCTGAATGGCG
AATGGG
[124 nt withheld, positions 3367-3490]
C
[91 nt withheld, positions 3492-3582]
A
[49 nt withheld, positions 3584-3632]
CCTTTGACGTTGGAGTCCACGTTCTTT
[37 nt withheld, positions 3660-3696]
ACCCTATCTCGGTCTATTCTTTTGATTTATAAGGGATTTTGCCGATTTCGGCCTATTGGTTAAAAAATGA
GCTGATTTAACAAAAATTTAACGCGAATTTTAACAAAATATTAACGCTTACAATTTAGGTGGCACTTTTC
GGGGAAATGTGCGCGGAACCCCTATTTGTTTATTTTTCTAAATACATTCAAATATGTATCCGCTCATGAG
ACAATAACCCTGATAAATGCTTCAATAATATTGAAAAAGGAAGAGTATGAGTATTCAACATTTCCGTGTC
GCCCTTATTCCCTTTTTTGCGGCATTTTGCCTTCCTGTTTTTGCTCACCCAGAAACGCTGGTGAAAGTAA
AAGATGCTGAAGATCAGTTGGGTGCACGAGTGGGTTACATCGAACTGGATCTCAACAGCGGTAAGATCCT
TGAGAGTTTTCGCCCCGAAGAACGTTTTCCAATGATGAGCACTTTTAAAGTTCTGCTATGTGGCGCGGTA
TTATCCCGTATTGACGCCGGGCAAGAGCAACTCGGTCGCCGCATACACTATTCTCAGAATGACTTGGTTG
AGTACTCACCAGTCACAGAAAAGCATCTTACGGATGGCATGACAGTAAGAGAATTATGCAGTGCTGCCAT
AACCATGAGTGATAACACTGCGGCCAACTTACTTCTGACAACGATCGGAGGACCGAAGGAGCTAACCGCT
TTTTTGCACAACATGGGGGATCATGTAACTCGCCTTGATCGTTGGGAACCGGAGCTGAATGAAGCCATAC
CAAACGACGAGCGTGACACCACGATGCCTGTAGCAATGGCAACAACGTTGCGCAAACTATTAACTGGCGA
ACTACTTACTCTAGCTTCCCGGCAACAATTAATAGACTGGATGGAGGCGGATAAAGTTGCAGGACCACTT
CTGCGCTCGGCCCTTCCGGCTGGCTGGTTTATTGCTGATAAATCTGGAGCCGGTGAGCGTGGGTCTCGCG
GTATCATTGCAGCACTGGGGCCAGATGGTAAGCCCTCCCGTATCGTAGTTATCTACACGACGGGGAGTCA
GGCAACTATGGATGAACGAAATAGACAGATCGCTGAGATAGGTGCCTCACTGATTAAGCATTGGTAACTG
TCAGACCAAGTTTACTCATATATACTTTAGATTGATTTAAAACTTCATTTTTAATTTAAAAGGATCTAGG
TGAAGATCCTTTTTGATAATCTCATGACCAAAATCCCTTAACGTGAGTTTTCGTTCCACTGAGCGTCAGA
CCCCGTAGAAAAGATCAAAGGATCTTCTTGAGATCCTTTTTTTCTGCGCGTAATCTGCTGCTTGCAAACA
AAAAAACCACCGCTACCAGCGGTGGTTTGTTTGCCGGATCAAGAGCTACCAACTCTTTTTCCGAAGGTAA
CTGGCTTCAGCAGAGCGCAGATACCAAATACTGTTCTTCTAGTGTAGCCGTAGTTAGGCCACCACTTCAA
GAACTCTGTAGCACCGCCTACATACCTCGCTCTGCTAATCCTGTTACCAGTGGCTGCTGCCAGTGGCGAT
AAGTCGTGTCTTACCGGGTTGGACTCAAGACGATAGTTACCGGATAAGGCGCAGCGGTCGGGCTGAACGG
GGGGTTCGTGCACACAGCCCAGCTTGGAGCGAACGACCTACACCGAACTGAGATACCTACAGCGTGAGCT
ATGAGAAAGCGCCACGCTTCCCGAAGGGAGAAAGGCGGACAGGTATCCGGTAAGCGGCAGGGTCGGAACA
GGAGAGCGCACGAGGGAGCTTCCAGGGGGAAACGCCTGGTATCTTTATAGTCCTGTCGGGTTTCGCCACC
TCTGACTTGAGCGTCGATTTTTGTGATGCTCGTCAGGGGGGCGGAGCCTATGGAAAAACGCCAGCAACGC
GGCCTTTTTACGGTTCCTGGCCTTTTGCTGGCCTTTTGCTCACATGTTCTTTCCTGCGTTATCCCCTGAT
TCTGTGGATAACCGTATTACCGCCTTTGAGTGAGCTGATACCGCTCGCCGCAGCCGAACGACCGAGCGCA
GCGAGTCAGTGAGCGAGGAAGCGGAAGAGCGCCCAATACGCAAACCGCCTCTCCCCGCGCGTTGGCCGAT
TCATTAATGCAGCTGGCACGACAGGTTTCCCGACTGGAAAGCGGGCAGTGAGCGCAACGCAATTAATGTG
AGTTAGCTCACTCATTAGGCACCCCAGGCTTTACACTTTATGCTTCCGGCTCGTATGTTGTGTGGAATTG
TGAGCGGATAACAATTTCACACAGGAAACAGCTATGACCATGATTACGCCAAGCGCGCAATTAACCCTCA
CTAAAGGGAACAAAAGCTGGAGCTGCAAGCTTAATGTAGTCTTATGCAATACTCTTGTAGTCTTGCAACA
TGGTAACGATGAGTTAGCAACATGCCTTACAAGGAGAGAAAAAGCACCGTGCATGCCGATTGGTGGAAGT
AAGGTGGTACGATCGTGCCTTATTAGGAAGGCAACAGACGGGTCTGACATGGATTGGACGAACCACTGAA
TTGCCGCATTGCAGAGATATTGTATTTAAGTGCCTAGCTCGATACATAAACGGGTCTCTCTGGTTAGACC
AGATCTGAGCCTGGGAGCTCTCTGGCTAACTAGGGAACCCACTGCTTAAGCCTCAATAAAGCTTGCCTTG
AGTGCTTCAAGTAGTGTGTGCCCGTCTGTTGTGTGACTCTGGTAACTAGAGATCCCTCAGACCCTTTTAG
TCAGTGTGGAAAATCTCTAGCAGTGGCGCCCGAACAGGGACTTGAAAGCGAAAGGGAAACCAGAGGAGCT
CTCTCGACGCAGGACTCGGCTTGCTGAAGCGCGCACGGCAAGAGGCGAGGGGCGGCGACTGGTGAGTACG
CCAAAAATTTTGACTAGCGGAGGCTAGAAGGAGAGAGATGGGTGCGAGAGCGTCAGTATTAAGCGGGGGA
GAATTAGATCGCGATGGGAAAAAATTCGGTTAAGGCCAGGGGGAAAGAAAAAATATAAATTAAAACATAT
AGTATGGGCAAGCAGGGAGCTAGAACGATTCGCAGTTAATCCTGGCCTGTTAGAAACATCAGAAGGCTGT
AGACAAATACTGGGACAGCTACAACCATCCCTTCAGACAGGATCAGAAGAACTTAGATCATTATATAATA
CAGTAGCAACCCTCTATTGTGTGCATCAAAGGATAGAGATAAAAGACACCAAGGAAGCTTTAGACAAGAT
AGAGGAAGAGCAAAACAAAAGTAAGACCACCGCACAGCAAGCGGCCGCTGATCTTCAGACCTGGAGGAGG
AGATATGAGGGACAATTGGAGAAGTGAATTATATAAATATAAAGTAGTAAAAATTGAACCATTAGGAGTA
GCACCCACCAAGGCAAAGAGAAGAGTGGTGCAGAGAGAAAAAAGAGCAGTGGGAATAGGAGCTTTGTTCC
TTGGGTTCTTGGGAGCAGCAGGAAGCACTATGGGCGCAGCGTCAATGACGCTGACGGTACAGGCCAGACA
ATTATTGTCTGGTATAGTGCAGCAGCAGAACAATTTGCTGAGGGCTATTGAGGCGCAACAGCATCTGTTG
CAACTCACAGTCTGGGGCATCAAGCAGCTCCAGGCAAGAATCCTGGCTGTGGAAAGATACCTAAAGGATC
AACAGCTCCTGGGGATTTGGGGTTGCTCTGGAAAACTCATTTGCACCACTGCTGTGCCTTGGAATGCTAG
TTGGAGTAATAAATCTCTGGAACAGATTTGGAATCACACGACCTGGATGGAGTGGGACAGAGAAATTAAC
AATTACACAAGCTTAATACACTCCTTAATTGAAGAATCGCAAAACCAGCAAGAAAAGAATGAACAAGAAT
TATTGGAATTAGATAAATGGGCAAGTTTGTGGAATTGGTTTAACATAACAAATTGGCTGTGGTATATAAA
ATTATTCATAATGATAGTAGGAGGCTTGGTAGGTTTAAGAATAGTTTTTGCTGTACTTTCTATAGTGAAT
AGAGTTAGGCAGGGATATTCACCATTATCGTTTCAGACCCACCTCCCAACCCCGAGGGGACCCAGAGAGG
GCCTATTTCCCATGATTCCTTCATATTTGCATATACGATACAAGGCTGTTAGAGAGATAATTAGAATTAA
TTTGACTGTAAACACAAAGATATTAGTACAAAATACGTGACGTAGAAAGTAATAATTTCTTGGGTAGTTT
GCAGTTTTAAAATTATGTTTTAAAATGGACTATCATATGCTTACCGTAACTTGAAAGTATTTCGATTTCT
TGGCTTTATATATCTTGTGGAAAGGACGAAACACCGGGGCCGAGTAAAAGATCACCGTTTTAGAGCTAGA
AATAGCAAGTTAAAATAAGGCTAGTCCGTTATCAACTTGAAAAAGTGGCACCGAGTCGGTGCTTTTTTAA
GCTTGGCGTAACTAGATCTTGAGACAAATGGCAGTATTCATCCACAATTTTAAAAGAAAAGGGGGGATTG
GGGGGTACAGTGCAGGGGAAAGAATAGTAGACATAATAGCAACAGACATACAAACTAAAGAATTACAAAA
ACAAATTACAAAAATTCAAAATTTTCGGGTTTATTACAGGGACAGCAGAGATCCACTTTGGCGCCGGCTC
GAGGGGG
