>Addgene plasmid #76500 | GRK7 gRNA (BRDN0001147785) | depositor partial sequence | sequence record 143960 | Target Sequence
GGGCCGAGTAAAAGATCACC
