>Addgene plasmid #76500 | GRK7 gRNA (BRDN0001147785) | addgene partial sequence | sequence record 185957 | hU6-F
TAGAAAGTAATAATTTCTTGGGTAGTTTGCAGTTTTAAAATTATGTTTTAAAATGGACTATCATATGCTT
ACCGTAACTTGAAAGTATTTCGATTTCTTGGCTTTATATATCTTGTGGAAAGGACGAAACACCGGGGCCG
AGTAAAAGATCACCGTTTTAGAGCTAGAAATAGCAAGTTAAAATAAGGCTAGTCCGTTATCAACTTGAAA
AAGTGGCACCGAGTCGGTGCTTTTTTAAGCTTGGCGTAACTAGATCTTGAGACAAATGGCAGTATTCATC
CACAATTTTAAAAGAAAAGGGGGGATTGGGGGGTACAGTGCAGGGGAAAGAATAGTAGACATAATAGCAA
CAGACATACAAACTAAAGAATTACAAAAACAAATTACAAAAATTCAAAATTTTCGGGTTTATTACAGGGA
CAGCAGAGATCCACTTTGGCGCCGGCTCGAGGGGGCCCGGGTGCAAAGATGGATAAAGTTTTAAACAGAG
AGGAATCTTTGCAGCTAATGGACCTTCTAGGTCTTGAAAGGAGTGGGAATTGGCTCCGGTGCCCGTCAGT
GGGCAGAGCG
